>Addgene plasmid #168697 | pDONR223 HCoV-OC43 NSP13_nostop | depositor partial sequence | sequence record 326906 | Inserted CDS without stop codon
ATGAGTGTTGGAGCTTGCGTGGTCTGCTCTTCTCAAACATCATTACGTTGTGGCAGTTGCATCAGAAAGC
CTCTTCTTTGCTGCAAGTGTTGTTATGATCATGTTATGGCGACTGATCATAAATATGTCTTGAGTGTTTC
ACCATATGTGTGTAATGCACCAGGATGTGATGTAAATGATGTTACCAAATTGTATCTAGGTGGTATGTCA
TATTATTGTGAAGACCATAAGCCACAATATTCATTCAAGTTGGTAATGAATGGTCTGGTTTTTGGTCTAT
ATAAACAATCTTGTACAGGATCTCCGTACATAGACGATTTTAATCGTATAGCTAGTTGTAAATGGACCGA
TGTGGATGATTACATACTAGCTAATGAATGTACAGAGCGCTTGAAATTGTTTGCTGCAGAAACGCAAAAG
GCAACCGAGGAAGCCTTTAAGCAGAGTTATGCATCAGCAACAATACAAGAGATTGTTAGTGAGCGCGAAT
TGATTCTCTCTTGGGAGATTGGAAAAGTTAAGCCACCACTTAATAAAAATTATGTTTTTACTGGCTACCA
TTTTACTAAAAATGGTAAGACAGTTTTAGGTGAGTATGTTTTTGATAAGAGTGAGTTGACTAATGGTGTG
TATTATCGCGCCACAACCACTTATAAGCTATCTGTAGGAGATGTTTTTGTTTTAACCTCTCATTCAGTAG
CTAATTTAAGTGCTCCTACGCTTGTTCCGCAGGAGAATTATAGTAGTATTAGATTTGCTAGTGTTTATAG
TGTGCTTGAGACGTTTCAGAACAATGTTGTTAATTATCAACACATTGGTATGAAACGTTACTGCACCGTG
CAAGGACCTCCTGGTACAGGGAAGTCACATCTTGCTATTGGTCTTGCTGTATTCTATTGTACAGCACGTG
TTGTATACACAGCGGCCAGCCATGCAGCTGTTGACGCATTGTGTGAAAAAGCATATAAATTTTTGAATAT
AAATGATTGCACTCGTATTGTTCCGGCCAAGGTCAGGGTGGAGTGCTATGATAAGTTTAAAATTAATGAC
ACCACTCGTAAGTATGTGTTTACTACCATAAATGCATTACCTGAGATGGTGACTGATATTGTTGTTGTAG
ATGAAGTTAGTATGCTTACCAATTATGAGCTTTCTGTTATTAATGCTCGTATTCGCGCTAAGCATTATGT
TTATATTGGTGATCCTGCTCAATTGCCAGCACCACGTGTGTTATTGAGCAAGGGTACACTTGAACCTAAA
TATTTTAACACTGTTACTAAGCTCATGTGTTGCTTAGGGCCAGACATTTTTCTTGGTACATGTTATAGAT
GTCCTAAGGAAATCGTTGATACAGTGTCCGCCTTGGTTTATGAAAATAAGCTTAAGGCTAAGAATGAGAG
TAGTTCATTGTGTTTTAAGGTCTATTATAAGGGCGTTACAACACATGAAAGTTCTAGTGCTGTAAATATG
CAGCAGATTTATTTGATTAATAAGTTTTTGAAGGCTAACCCTTTGTGGCATAAAGCTGTTTTTATTAGCC
CATATAATAGTCAGAACTTTGCAGCTAAGCGTGTTTTGGGTTTACAAACCCAAACCGTGGATTCTGCTCA
AGGTTCTGAATATGATTATGTTATATATTCACAGACTGCAGAAACAGCGCATTCTGTAAATGTTAATCGC
TTCAATGTTGCTATTACTCGAGCCAAGAAAGGTATTCTTTGTGTTATGAGTAATATGCAGTTGTTTGAAG
CATTACAGTTTACTACATTGACCTTAGATAAAGTGCCACAGGCCGTCGAAACTAAAGTTCAATAA
