[The description below was written by a language model from this plasmid's Addgene catalogue record.]
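Description:
pDONR223 HCoV-OC43 NSP13_nostop is a Gateway Entry clone built on the pDONR223 donor backbone and propagated in E. coli under spectinomycin selection. The record lists the copy number as unknown and provides no feature table, so the origin of replication and other backbone elements are not itemised. As an Entry clone made by Gateway recombination, the insert would be expected to sit between attL recombination sites, which allow it to be transferred by LR recombination into any compatible Destination vector. M13 forward and reverse primer sites flanking the insert are listed for sequence verification.

The insert is an 1809 bp coding sequence for NSP13 of human coronavirus OC43, one of the non-structural proteins released by proteolytic processing of the ORF1ab replicase polyprotein. In coronaviruses, NSP13 is known as the helicase component of the replication machinery. The "nostop" designation indicates that the open reading frame lacks a terminal stop codon, so that after transfer into a Destination vector it can be read through into a C-terminal tag, reporter or fusion domain. An Entry vector of this kind carries no promoter for expressing the insert. Expression elements, tags and host specificity are supplied by whichever Destination vector is chosen.

The plasmid belongs to a collection of human coronavirus protein-coding sequences assembled as a flexible, multipurpose Gateway resource. It serves as a source clone for generating expression constructs for downstream studies of the viral protein, although the record does not specify particular applications.
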