Addgene plasmid #168697: pDONR223 HCoV-OC43 NSP13_nostop
Purpose: Gateway-compatible Entry vector
Depositing lab: Fritz Roth. Depositing organization: Sinai Health System. Publication: A resource of human coronavirus protein-coding sequences in a flexible, multipurpose Gateway Entry clone collection. Weller B, Lin CW, Pogoutse O, Sauer M, Marin-de la Rosa N, Strobel A, Young V, Knapp JJ, Rayhan A, Falter C, Kim DK, Roth FP, Falter-Braun P. G3 (Bethesda). 2023 Jul 5;13(7):jkad105. doi: 10.1093/g3journal/jkad105. PubMed 37267226.
Backbone
  Vector backbone: pDONR223
  Backbone manufacturer: Rual et al, Genome Res. 14:2128-2135, 2004.
  Backbone size w/o insert (bp): 5005
  Vector type: Other
Growth in bacteria
  Bacterial resistance: Spectinomycin, 50 μg/mL
  Growth temperature: 37°C
  Growth strain: DH5alpha
  Copy number: Unknown
Gene/Insert
  Gene/Insert name: NSP13
  Species: Other
  Insert size (bp): 1809
  Entrez Gene: ORF1ab (a.k.a. EYW02_gp1)
  Cloning method: Gateway Cloning
  Sequencing primers: 5′ m13-For; 3′ m13-Rev
Resource information
  A portion of this plasmid was derived from a plasmid made by: Falter-Braun Lab
Terms and licenses: Academic/Nonprofit Terms; Industry Terms
How to cite: pDONR223 HCoV-OC43 NSP13_nostop was a gift from Fritz Roth (Addgene plasmid # 168697 ; http://n2t.net/addgene:168697 ; RRID:Addgene_168697)
